>Addgene plasmid #15921 | pMXs-c-Myc-IP | addgene full sequence | sequence record 169049 | Addgene NGS results
TGCCACCTGCATAATGAAAGACCCCACCTGTAGGTTTGGCAAGCTAGCTTAAGTAACGCCATTTTGCAAG
GCATGGAAAAATACATAACTGAGAATAGAAAAGTTCAGATCAAGGTCAGGAACAGATGGAACAGCTGAAT
ATGGGCCAAACAGGATATCTGTGGTAAGCAGTTCCTGCCCCGGCTCAGGGCCAAGAACAGATGGAACAGC
TGAATATGGGCCAAACAGGATATCTGTGGTAAGCAGTTCCTGCCCCGGCTCAGGGCCAAGAACAGATGGT
CCCCAGATGCGGTCCAGCCCTCAGCAGTTTCTAGAGAACCATCAGATGTTTCCAGGGTGCCCCAAGGACC
TGAAATGACCCTGTGCCTTATTTGAACTAACCAATCAGTTCGCTTCTCGCTTCTGTTCGCGCGCTTCTGC
TCCCCGAGCTCAATAAAAGAGCCCACAACCCCTCACTCGGCGCGCCAGTCCTCCGATTGACTGAGTCGCC
CGGGTACCCGTGTATCCAATAAACCCTCTTGCAGTTGCATCCGACTTGTGGTCTCGCTGTTCCTTGGGAG
GGTCTCCTCTGAGTGATTGACTACCCGTCAGCGGGGGTCTTTCATTTGGGGGCTCGTCCGGGATCGGGAG
ACCCCTGCCCAGGGACCACCGACCCACCACCGGGAGGTAAGCTGGCCAGCAACTTATCTGTGTCTGTCCG
ATTGTCTAGTGTCTATGACTGATTTTATGCGCCTGCGTCGGTACTAGTTAGCTAACTAGCTCTGTATCTG
GCGGACCCGTGGTGGAACTGACGAGTTCGGAACACCCGGCCGCAACCCTGGGAGACGTCCCAGGGACTTC
GGGGGCCGTTTTTGTGGCCCGACCTGAGTCCAAAAATCCCGATCGTTTTGGACTCTTTGGTGCACCCCCC
TAATAGGAGGGATATGTGGTTCTGGTAGGAGACGAGAACCTAAAACAGTTCCCGCCTCCGTCTGAATTTT
TGCTTTCGGTTTGGGACCGAAGCCGCGCCGCGCGTCTTGTCTGCTGCAGCATCGTTCTGTGTTGTCTCTG
TCTGACTGTGTTTCTGTATTTGTCTGAAAATTAGGGCCAGACTGTTACCACTCCCTTAAGTTTGACCTTA
GGTCACTGGAAAGATGTCGAGCGGATCGCTCACAACCAGTCGGTAGATGTCAAGAAGAGACGTTGGGTTA
CCTTCTGCTCTGCAGAATGGCCAACCTTTAACGTCGGATGGCCGCGAGACGGCACCTTTAACCGAGACCT
CATCACCCAGGTTAAGATCAAGGTCTTTTCACCTGGCCCGCATGGACACCCAGACCAGGTCCCCTACATC
GTGACCTGGGAAGCCTTGGCTTTTGACCCCCCTCCCTGGGTCAAGCCCTTTGTACACCCTAAGCCTCCGC
CTCCTCTTCCTCCATCCGCCCCGTCTCTCCCCCTTGAACCTCCTCGTTCGACCCCGCCTCGATCCTCCCT
TTATCCAGCCCTCACTCCTTCTCTAGGCGCCCCCATATGGCCATATGAGATCTTATATGGGGCACCCCCG
CCCCTTGTAAACTTCCCTGACCCTGACATGACAAGAGTTACTAACAGCCCCTCTCTCCAAGCTCACTTAC
AGGCTCTCTACTTAGTCCAGCACGAAGTCTGGAGACCTCTGGCGGCAGCCTACCAAGAACAACTGGACCG
ACCGGTGGTACCTCACCCTTACCGAGTCGGCGACACAGTGTGGGTCCGCCGACACCAGACTAAGAACCTA
GAACCTCGCTGGAAAGGACCTTACACAGTCCTGCTGACCACCCCCACCGCCCTCAAAGTAGACGGCATCG
CAGCTTGGATACACGCCGCCCACGTGAAGGCTGCCGACCCCGGGGGTGGACCATCCTCTAGACTGCCGGA
TCTAGCTAGTTAATTAAGGATCATCACAAGTTTGTACAAAAAAGCAGGCTCCGCGGCCGCCCCCTTCACC
ATGCCCCTCAACGTGAACTTCACCAACAGGAACTATGACCTCGACTACGACTCCGTACAGCCCTATTTCA
TCTGCGACGAGGAAGAGAATTTCTATCACCAGCAACAGCAGAGCGAGCTGCAGCCGCCCGCGCCCAGTGA
GGATATCTGGAAGAAATTCGAGCTGCTTCCCACCCCGCCCCTGTCCCCGAGCCGCCGCTCCGGGCTCTGC
TCTCCATCCTATGTTGCGGTCGCTACGTCCTTCTCCCCAAGGGAAGACGATGACGGCGGCGGTGGCAACT
TCTCCACCGCCGATCAGCTGGAGATGATGACCGAGTTACTTGGAGGAGACATGGTGAACCAGAGCTTCAT
CTGCGATCCTGACGACGAGACCTTCATCAAGAACATCATCATCCAGGACTGTATGTGGAGCGGTTTCTCA
GCCGCTGCCAAGCTGGTCTCGGAGAAGCTGGCCTCCTACCAGGCTGCGCGCAAAGACAGCACCAGCCTGA
GCCCCGCCCGCGGGCACAGCGTCTGCTCCACCTCCAGCCTGTACCTGCAGGACCTCACCGCCGCCGCGTC
CGAGTGCATTGACCCCTCAGTGGTCTTTCCCTACCCGCTCAACGACAGCAGCTCGCCCAAATCCTGTACC
TCGTCCGATTCCACGGCCTTCTCTCCTTCCTCGGACTCGCTGCTGTCCTCCGAGTCCTCCCCACGGGCCA
GCCCTGAGCCCCTAGTGCTGCATGAGGAGACACCGCCCACCACCAGCAGCGACTCTGAAGAAGAGCAAGA
AGATGAGGAAGAAATTGATGTGGTGTCTGTGGAGAAGAGGCAAACCCCTGCCAAGAGGTCGGAGTCGGGC
TCATCTCCATCCCGAGGCCACAGCAAACCTCCGCACAGCCCACTGGTCCTCAAGAGGTGCCACGTCTCCA
CTCACCAGCACAACTACGCCGCACCCCCCTCCACAAGGAAGGACTATCCAGCTGCCAAGAGGGCCAAGTT
GGACAGTGGCAGGGTCCTGAAGCAGATCAGCAACAACCGCAAGTGCTCCAGCCCCAGGTCCTCAGACACG
GAGGAAAACGACAAGAGGCGGACACACAACGTCTTGGAACGTCAGAGGAGGAACGAGCTGAAGCGCAGCT
TTTTTGCCCTGCGTGACCAGATCCCTGAATTGGAAAACAACGAAAAGGCCCCCAAGGTAGTGATCCTCAA
AAAAGCCACCGCCTACATCCTGTCCATTCAAGCAGACGAGCACAAGCTCACCTCTGAAAAGGACTTATTG
AGGAAACGACGAGAACAGTTGAAACACAAACTCGAACAGCTTCGAAACTCTGGTGCATAAAAGGGTGGGC
GCGCCGACCCAGCTTTCTTGTACAAAGTGGTGATTCGAGCGGCCGCTCGATAAGCTTGATATCGAATTCC
GCCCCCCCCCCCTCTCCCTCCCCCCCCCCTAACGTTACTGGCCGAAGCCGCTTGGAATAAGGCCGGTGTG
CGTTTGTCTATATGTTATTTTCCACCATATTGCCGTCTTTTGGCAATGTGAGGGCCCGGAAACCTGGCCC
TGTCTTCTTGACGAGCATTCCTAGGGGTCTTTCCCCTCTCGCCAAAGGAATGCAAGGTCTGTTGAATGTC
GTGAAGGAAGCAGTTCCTCTGGAAGCTTCTTGAAGACAAACAACGTCTGTAGCGACCCTTTGCAGGCAGC
GGAACCCCCCACCTGGCGACAGGTGCCTCTGCGGCCAAAAGCCACGTGTATAAGATACACCTGCAAAGGC
GGCACAACCCCAGTGCCACGTTGTGAGTTGGATAGTTGTGGAAAGAGTCAAATGGCTCTCCTCAAGCGTA
TTCAACAAGGGGCTGAAGGATGCCCAGAAGGTACCCCATTGTATGGGATCTGATCTGGGGCCTCGGTGCA
CATGCTTTACATGTGTTTAGTCGAGGTTAAAAAAACGTCTAGGCCCCCCGAACCACGGGGACGTGGTTTT
CCTTTGAAAAACACGATGATAATATGGCCACAACCATGACCGAGTACAAGCCCACGGTGCGCCTCGCCAC
CCGCGACGACGTCCCCAGGGCCGTACGCACCCTCGCCGCCGCGTTCGCCGACTACCCCGCCACGCGCCAC
ACCGTCGATCCGGACCGCCACATCGAGCGGGTCACCGAGCTGCAAGAACTCTTCCTCACGCGCGTCGGGC
TCGACATCGGCAAGGTGTGGGTCGCGGACGACGGCGCCGCGGTGGCGGTCTGGACCACGCCGGAGAGCGT
CGAAGCGGGGGCGGTGTTCGCCGAGATCGGCCCGCGCATGGCCGAGTTGAGCGGTTCCCGGCTGGCCGCG
CAGCAACAGATGGAAGGCCTCCTGGCGCCGCACCGGCCCAAGGAGCCCGCGTGGTTCCTGGCCACCGTCG
GCGTCTCGCCCGACCACCAGGGCAAGGGTCTGGGCAGCGCCGTCGTGCTCCCCGGAGTGGAGGCGGCCGA
GCGCGCCGGGGTGCCCGCCTTCCTGGAGACCTCCGCGCCCCGCAACCTCCCCTTCTACGAGCGGCTCGGC
TTCACCGTCACCGCCGACGTCGAGGTGCCCGAAGGACCGCGCACCTGGTGCATGACCCGCAAGCCCGGTG
CCTGACGCCCGCCCCACGACCCGCAGCGCCCGACCGAAAGGAGCGCACGACCCCATGCATCGTCGACGAT
AAAATAAAAGATTTTATTTAGTCTCCAGAAAAAGGGGGGAATGAAAGACCCCACCTGTAGGTTTGGCAAG
CTAGCTTAAGTAACGCCATTTTGCAAGGCATGGAAAAATACATAACTGAGAATAGAGAAGTTCAGATCAA
GGTCAGGAACAGATGGAACAGCTGAATATGGGCCAAACAGGATATCTGTGGTAAGCAGTTCCTGCCCCGG
CTCAGGGCCAAGAACAGATGGAACAGCTGAATATGGGCCAAACAGGATATCTGTGGTAAGCAGTTCCTGC
CCCGGCTCAGGGCCAAGAACAGATGGTCCCCAGATGCGGTCCAGCCCTCAGCAGTTTCTAGAGAACCATC
AGATGTTTCCAGGGTGCCCCAAGGACCTGAAATGACCCTGTGCCTTATTTGAACTAACCAATCAGTTCGC
TTCTCGCTTCTGTTCGCGCGCTTCTGCTCCCCGAGCTCAATAAAAGAGCCCACAACCCCTCACTCGGGGC
GCCAGTCCTCCGATTGACTGAGTCGCCCGGGTACCCGTGTATCCAATAAACCCTCTTGCAGTTGCATCCG
ACTTGTGGTCTCGCTGTTCCTTGGGAGGGTCTCCTCTGAGTGATTGACTACCCGTCAGCGGGGGTCTTTC
ACATGCAGCATGTATCAAAATTAATTTGGTTTTTTTTCTTAAGTATTTACATTAAATGGCCATAGTTGCA
TTAATGAATCGGCCAACGCGCGGGGAGAGGCGGTTTGCGTATTGGGCGCTCTTCCGCTTCCTCGCTCACT
GACTCGCTGCGCTCGGTCGTTCGGCTGCGGCGAGCGGTATCAGCTCACTCAAAGGCGGTAATACGGTTAT
CCACAGAATCAGGGGATAACGCAGGAAAGAACATGTGAGCAAAAGGCCAGCAAAAGGCCAGGAACCGTAA
AAAGGCCGCGTTGCTGGCGTTTTTCCATAGGCTCCGCCCCCCTGACGAGCATCACAAAAATCGACGCTCA
AGTCAGAGGTGGCGAAACCCGACAGGACTATAAAGATACCAGGCGTTTCCCCCTGGAAGCTCCCTCGTGC
GCTCTCCTGTTCCGACCCTGCCGCTTACCGGATACCTGTCCGCCTTTCTCCCTTCGGGAAGCGTGGCGCT
TTCTCATAGCTCACGCTGTAGGTATCTCAGTTCGGTGTAGGTCGTTCGCTCCAAGCTGGGCTGTGTGCAC
GAACCCCCCGTTCAGCCCGACCGCTGCGCCTTATCCGGTAACTATCGTCTTGAGTCCAACCCGGTAAGAC
ACGACTTATCGCCACTGGCAGCAGCCACTGGTAACAGGATTAGCAGAGCGAGGTATGTAGGCGGTGCTAC
AGAGTTCTTGAAGTGGTGGCCTAACTACGGCTACACTAGAAGAACAGTATTTGGTATCTGCGCTCTGCTG
AAGCCAGTTACCTTCGGAAAAAGAGTTGGTAGCTCTTGATCCGGCAAACAAACCACCGCTGGTAGCGGTG
GTTTTTTTGTTTGCAAGCAGCAGATTACGCGCAGAAAAAAAGGATCTCAAGAAGATCCTTTGATCTTTTC
TACGGGGTCTGACGCTCAGTGGAACGAAAACTCACGTTAAGGGATTTTGGTCATGAGATTATCAAAAAGG
ATCTTCACCTAGATCCTTTTGCGGCCGGCCGCAAATCAATCTAAAGTATATATGAGTAAACTTGGTCTGA
CAGTTACCAATGCTTAATCAGTGAGGCACCTATCTCAGCGATCTGTCTATTTCGTTCATCCATAGTTGCC
TGACTCCCCGTCGTGTAGATAACTACGATACGGGAGGGCTTACCATCTGGCCCCAGTGCTGCAATGATAC
CGCGAGACCCACGCTCACCGGCTCCAGATTTATCAGCAATAAACCAGCCAGCCGGAAGGGCCGAGCGCAG
AAGTGGTCCTGCAACTTTATCCGCCTCCATCCAGTCTATTAATTGTTGCCGGGAAGCTAGAGTAAGTAGT
TCGCCAGTTAATAGTTTGCGCAACGTTGTTGCCATTGCTACAGGCATCGTGGTGTCACGCTCGTCGTTTG
GTATGGCTTCATTCAGCTCCGGTTCCCAACGATCAAGGCGAGTTACATGATCCCCCATGTTGTGCAAAAA
AGCGGTTAGCTCCTTCGGTCCTCCGATCGTTGTCAGAAGTAAGTTGGCCGCAGTGTTATCACTCATGGTT
ATGGCAGCACTGCATAATTCTCTTACTGTCATGCCATCCGTAAGATGCTTTTCTGTGACTGGTGAGTACT
CAACCAAGTCATTCTGAGAATAGTGTATGCGGCGACCGAGTTGCTCTTGCCCGGCGTCAATACGGGATAA
TACCGCGCCACATAGCAGAACTTTAAAAGTGCTCATCATTGGAAAACGTTCTTCGGGGCGAAAACTCTCA
AGGATCTTACCGCTGTTGAGATCCAGTTCGATGTAACCCACTCGTGCACCCAACTGATCTTCAGCATCTT
TTACTTTCACCAGCGTTTCTGGGTGAGCAAAAACAGGAAGGCAAAATGCCGCAAAAAAGGGAATAAGGGC
GACACGGAAATGTTGAATACTCATACTCTTCCTTTTTCAATATTATTGAAGCATTTATCAGGGTTATTGT
CTCATGAGCGGATACATATTTGAATGTATTTAGAAAAATAAACAAATAGGGGTTCCGCGCACATTTCCCC
GAAAAG
Features (pLannotate 1.2.2; 17 found; start..end, strand, type, name):
     13..606     +  LTR            LTR: long terminal repeat from Moloney murine leukemia virus
    669..868     +  misc_feature   MMLV Ψ: packaging signal of Moloney murine leukemia virus (MMLV)
    920..1008    +  misc_feature   MESV Ψ (fragment): packaging signal of murine embryonic stem cell virus
   1085..1501    +  CDS            gag (truncated): truncated Moloney murine leukemia virus (MMLV) gag gene lacking the start codon
   1511..1885    +  misc_feature   pol region: Moloney murine leukemia virus (MMLV) pol region containing the splice acceptor site
   1916..1940    +  protein_bind   attB1: mutant version of attB; recombination site for the Gateway® BP reaction BP Clonase™
   1961..3277    +  CDS            Myc: MYC_MOUSE - Experimental evidence at protein level: Swiss-Prot protein existence level 1. Transcription factor that binds DNA in a non-specific manner, yet also specifically recognizes the core sequence 5'-CAC[GA]TG-3'. Activates the transcription of growth-related genes. Binds to the VEGFA promoter, promoting VEGFA production and subsequent sprouting angiogenesis. Regulator of somatic reprogramming, controls self-renewal of embryonic stem cells. Functions with TAF6L to activate target gene expression through RNA polymerase II pause release (PubMed:31005419). From Mus musculus (Mouse).
   3297..3321    -  protein_bind   attB2: mutant version of attB; recombination site for the Gateway® BP reaction BP Clonase™
   3337..3360    -  misc_feature   MCS (fragment): pBluescript multiple cloning site
   3480..3942    +  misc_feature   IRES: internal ribosome entry site (IRES) of the encephalomyocarditis virus (EMCV)
   3956..4555    +  CDS            PuroR: puromycin N-acetyltransferase; pac from Streptomyces alboniger; confers resistance to puromycin
   4660..4781    +  LTR            3' LTR (ΔU3) (fragment): self-inactivating 3' long terminal repeat (LTR) from Moloney murine leukemia virus
   4782..5251    +  LTR            LTR: long terminal repeat from Moloney murine leukemia virus
   5317..5369    -  CDS            lacI (fragment): lac repressor; lacI; The lac repressor binds to the lac operator to inhibit transcription in E. coli. This inhibition can be relieved by adding lactose or isopropyl-β-D-thiogalactopyranoside (IPTG).
   5552..6140    -  rep_origin     ori: high-copy-number ColE1/pMB1/pBR322/pUC origin of replication
   6304..7164    -  CDS            AmpR: β-lactamase; bla; confers resistance to ampicillin, carbenicillin, and related antibiotics
   7165..7269    -  promoter       AmpR promoter: bla
