[The description below was written by a language model from this plasmid's Addgene catalogue record and pLannotate feature annotations shown in this document.]
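Description:
pMXs-c-Myc-IP is a Moloney murine leukemia virus-based retroviral expression vector built on the pMXs-IP backbone, carrying the mouse c-Myc (myelocytomatosis oncogene) coding sequence with no recorded mutation. It is maintained in E. coli as a high-copy plasmid through a ColE1/pUC-type origin and an ampicillin resistance gene driven by its own bla promoter. The sequenced record is about 7.3 kb, consistent with an insert of roughly 1.3 kb in a backbone of about 6.1 kb.

The viral portion begins with a 5' MMLV LTR, which supplies the promoter for the genomic transcript, followed by the packaging signal (MMLV Ψ with an MESV-like fragment), a truncated gag segment lacking its start codon that extends the packaging region, and a pol fragment containing the splice acceptor. The Myc open reading frame was introduced by Gateway recombination and remains flanked by attB1 and attB2 sites. Downstream, an EMCV IRES links Myc to the puromycin N-acetyltransferase gene, so both proteins are translated from a single LTR-driven bicistronic message and transduced cells can be enriched with puromycin. The cassette is closed by a 3' LTR; the annotation tool labels a short piece of it as a ΔU3 fragment, but the adjacent match to the standard MMLV LTR does not by itself establish a self-inactivating design. Because gag, pol and env functions are absent, virus production requires a packaging cell line supplying them in trans.

The plasmid was deposited in connection with work on inducing pluripotent stem cells from mouse fibroblasts by defined factors, and serves to deliver stable, selectable c-Myc expression to mammalian cells.
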