Addgene plasmid #15921: pMXs-c-Myc-IP
Depositing lab: Shinya Yamanaka. Depositing organization: Kyoto University, Center for iPS Cell Research and Application. Publication: Induction of pluripotent stem cells from mouse embryonic and adult fibroblast cultures by defined factors. Takahashi K, Yamanaka S. Cell. 2006 Aug 25. 126(4):663-76. 10.1016/j.cell.2006.07.024 PubMed 16904174.
Backbone
  Vector backbone: pMXs-IP
  Backbone size w/o insert (bp): 6100
  Vector type: Mammalian Expression, Retroviral
  Selectable markers: Puromycin
Growth in bacteria
  Bacterial resistance: Ampicillin, 100 μg/mL
  Growth temperature: 37°C
  Growth strain: DH5alpha
  Copy number: High Copy
Gene/Insert
  Gene/Insert name: myelocytomatosis oncogene (alt name: c-Myc)
  Species: M. musculus (mouse)
  Insert size (bp): 1320
  Mutation: None
  Entrez Gene: Myc (a.k.a. Myc2, Niard, Nird, bHLHe39)
  Cloning method: Gateway Cloning; 5′ cloning site Gateway (not destroyed); 3′ cloning site Gateway (not destroyed)
  Sequencing primers: 5′ pMX-S1811
Resource information
  A portion of this plasmid was derived from a plasmid made by: pMXs is from Dr. Toshio Kitamura of the University of Tokyo, the Institute of Medical Science. If you use this plasmid in a paper, please cite: Retrovirus-mediated gene transfer and expression cloning: powerful tools in functional genomics. Exp Hematol. 2003 Nov;31(11):1007-14. Kitamura T, Koshino Y, Shibata F, Oki T, Nakajima H, Nosaka T, Kumagai H.
Terms and licenses: Academic/Nonprofit Terms; Industry Terms: Not Available to Industry
Depositor comments: The sequence of primer pMX-S1811 is GAC GGC ATC GCA GCT TGG ATA CAC.
How to cite: pMXs-c-Myc-IP was a gift from Shinya Yamanaka (Addgene plasmid # 15921 ; http://n2t.net/addgene:15921 ; RRID:Addgene_15921)
