>Addgene plasmid #15921 | pMXs-c-Myc-IP | addgene partial sequence | sequence record 42450 | pBMN-5
GCGACGGGGGTGGACATCCTCTAGACTGCCGGATCTAGCTAGTTAATTAAGGATCATCACAAGTTTGTAC
AAAAAAGCAGGCTCCGCGGCCGCCCCCTTCACCATGCCCCTCAACGTGAACTTCACCAACAGGAACTATG
ACCTCGACTACGACTCCGTACAGCCCTATTTCATCTGCGACGAGGAAGAGAATTTCTATCACCAGCAACA
GCAGAGCGAGCTGCAGCCGCCCGCGCCCAGTGAGGATATCTGGAAGAAATTCGAGCTGCTTCCCACCCCG
CCCCTGTCCCCGAGCCGCCGCTCCGGGCTCTGCTCTCCATCCTATGTTGCGGTCGCTACGTCCTTCTCCC
CAAGGGAAGACGATGACGGCGGCGGTGGCAACTTCTCCACCGCCGATCAGCTGGAGATGATGACCGAGTT
ACTTGGAGGAGACATGGTGAACCAGAGCTTCATCTGCGATCCTGACGACGAGACCTTCATCAAGAACATC
ATCATCCAGGACTGTATGTGGAGCGGTTTCTCAGCCGCTGCCAAGCTGGTCTCGGAGAAGCTGGCCTCCT
ACCAGGCTGCGCGCAAAGACAGCACCAGCCTGAGCCCCGCCCGCGGGCACAGCGTCTGCTCCACCTCCAG
CCTGTACCTGCAGGACCTCACCGCCGCCGCGTCCGAGTGCATTGACCCCTCAGTGGTCTTTCCCTACCCG
CTCAACGACAGCAGCTCGCCCAAATCCTGTACCTCGTCCGATTCCACGGCCTTCTCTCCTTCCTCGGACT
CGCTGCTGTCCTCCGAGTCCTCCCCACGGGCCAGCCCTGAGCCCCTAGTGCTGCATGAGGAGACAA
